>Addgene plasmid #71401 | pCAG-HDAC4 1-129 | addgene partial sequence | sequence record 132465 | pCAG-F 5'-GCAACGTGCTGGTTATTGTG-3'
CGCCACCATGAGCTCCCAAAGCCATCCAGATGGACTTTCTGGCCGAGACCAGCCAGTGGAGCTGCTGAAT
CCTGCCCGCGTGAACCACATGCCCAGCACGGTGGATGTGGCCACGGCGCTGCCTCTGCAAGTGGCCCCCT
CGGCAGTGCCCATGGACCTGCGCCTGGACCACCAGTTCTCACTGCCTGTGGCAGAGCCGGCCCTGCGTGA
GCAGCAGCTGCAGCAGGAGCTCCTGGCGCTCAAGCAGAAGCAGCAGATCCAGAGGCAGATCCTCATCGCT
GAGTTCCAGAGGCAGCACGAGCAGCTCTCCCGGCAGCACGAGGCGCAGCTCCACGAGCACATCAAGCAAC
AACAGGAGATGCTGGCCATGAAGCACCAGCAGGAGCTGCTGGAATAGAGGCGGCCGCACTCCTCAGGTGC
AGGCTGCCTATCAGAAGGTGGTGGCTGGTGTGGCCAATGCCCTGGCTCACAAATACCACTGAGATCTTTT
TCCCTCTGCCAAAAATTATGGGGACATCATGAAGCCCCTTGAGCATCTGACTTCTGGCTAATAAAGGAAA
TTTATTTTCATTGCAATAGTGTGTTGGAATTTTTTGTGTCTCTCACTCGGAAGGACATATGGGAGGGCAA
ATCATTTAAAACATCAGAATGAGTATTTGGTTTAGAGTTTGGCAACATATGCCCATATGCTGGCTGCCAT
GAACAAAGGTTGGCTATAAAGAGGTCATCAGTATATGAAACAGCC
