>Addgene plasmid #71401 | pCAG-HDAC4 1-129 | addgene partial sequence | sequence record 132467 | Bglob-pA-R 5'-ttttggcagagggaaaaaga-3'
GCCACACCAGCCCACCACCTTCTGATAGGCAGCCTGCACCTGAGGAGTGCGGCCGCCTCTATTCCAGCAG
CTCCTGCTGGTGCTTCATGGCCAGCATCTCCTGTTGTTGCTTGATGTGCTCGTGGAGCTGCGCCTCGTGC
TGCCGGGAGAGCTGCTCGTGCTGCCTCTGGAACTCAGCGATGAGGATCTGCCTCTGGATCTGCTGCTTCT
GCTTGAGCGCCAGGAGCTCCTGCTGCAGCTGCTGCTCACGCAGGGCCGGCTCTGCCACAGGCAGTGAGAA
CTGGTGGTCCAGGCGCAGGTCCATGGGCACTGCCGAGGGGGCCACTTGCAGAGGCAGCGCCGTGGCCACA
TCCACCGTGCTGGGCATGTGGTTCACGCGGGCAGGATTCAGCAGCTCCACTGGCTGGTCTCGGCCAGAAA
GTCCATCTGGATGGCTTTGGGAGCTCATGGTGGCGGCTCAGAATTCTTTGCCAAAATGATGAGACAGCAC
AATAACCAGCACGTTGCCCAGGAGCTGTAGGAAAAAGAAGAAGGCATGAACATGGTTAGCAGAGGCTCTA
GAGCCGCCGGTCACACGCCAGAAGCCGAACCCCGCCCTGCCCCGTCCCCCCCGAAGGCAGCCGTCCCC
