[The description below was written by a language model from this plasmid's Addgene catalogue record.]
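Description:
pCAG-HDAC4 1-129 is a mammalian expression plasmid built on the pCAGEN backbone (about 4.8 kb without insert). It is maintained in E. coli as a high-copy plasmid under ampicillin selection. The record lists no mammalian selection marker, reporter or epitope tag, and no feature table is provided, so elements such as the bacterial origin and the polyadenylation signal are not documented here.

The payload is a roughly 400 bp fragment of human HDAC4 (histone deacetylase 4) encoding the N-terminal residues 1–129, cloned between EcoRI and NotI sites that both remain intact, so the insert can be excised or exchanged. Expression is driven by the CAG promoter, a strong synthetic hybrid of the CMV early enhancer and chicken β-actin promoter sequences that gives robust, broadly active transcription in many mammalian cell types and tissues. Because the fragment covers only the short N-terminal region of HDAC4, it lacks the C-terminal deacetylase catalytic domain of the full-length protein, so the construct tests functions of the N-terminus on its own.

The associated publication title indicates that this short N-terminal domain of HDAC4 was studied for its ability to preserve photoreceptors and restore visual function in retinitis pigmentosa. The plasmid is therefore suited to overexpressing this truncated HDAC4 in mammalian cells or tissues, for example to examine neuroprotective effects in retinal degeneration models. The record does not specify the delivery method used.
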