Addgene plasmid #71401: pCAG-HDAC4 1-129
Purpose: CAG promoter, mammalian expression
Depositing lab: Bo Chen. Depositing organization: Yale University. Publication: A short N-terminal domain of HDAC4 preserves photoreceptors and restores visual function in retinitis pigmentosa. Guo X, Wang SB, Xu H, Ribic A, Mohns EJ, Zhou Y, Zhu X, Biederer T, Crair MC, Chen B. Nat Commun. 2015 Aug 14;6:8005. doi: 10.1038/ncomms9005. PubMed 26272629.
Backbone
  Vector backbone: pCAGEN
  Backbone manufacturer: Addgene plasmid #11160
  Backbone size w/o insert (bp): 4798
  Vector type: Mammalian Expression
Growth in bacteria
  Bacterial resistance: Ampicillin, 100 μg/mL
  Growth temperature: 37°C
  Growth strain: DH5alpha
  Copy number: High Copy
Gene/Insert
  Gene/Insert name: HDAC4 1-129
  Species: H. sapiens (human)
  Insert size (bp): 400
  GenBank ID: NM_006037.3
  Entrez Gene: HDAC4 (a.k.a. AHO3, BDMR, HA6116, HD4, HDAC-4, HDAC-A, HDACA, NEDCHF, NEDCHID)
  Promoter: CAG
  Cloning method: Restriction Enzyme; 5′ cloning site EcoRI (not destroyed); 3′ cloning site NotI (not destroyed)
  Sequencing primers: 5′ pCAG-F
Terms and licenses: Academic/Nonprofit Terms; Industry Terms: Not Available to Industry
How to cite: pCAG-HDAC4 1-129 was a gift from Bo Chen (Addgene plasmid # 71401 ; http://n2t.net/addgene:71401 ; RRID:Addgene_71401)
